>Addgene plasmid #166694 | pLV-U6-UL29-egfp-U3-UL8 | addgene full sequence | sequence record 349865 | Addgene NGS Result
GACATTGATTATTGACTAGTTATTAATAGTAATCAATTACGGGGTCATTAGTTCATAGCCCATATATGGA
GTTCCGCGTTACATAACTTACGGTAAATGGCCCGCCTGGCTGACCGCCCAACGACCCCCGCCCATTGACG
TCAATAATGACGTATGTTCCCATAGTAACGCCAATAGGGACTTTCCATTGACGTCAATGGGTGGAGTATT
TACGGTAAACTGCCCACTTGGCAGTACATCAAGTGTATCATATGCCAAGTACGCCCCCTATTGACGTCAA
TGACGGTAAATGGCCCGCCTGGCATTATGCCCAGTACATGACCTTATGGGACTTTCCTACTTGGCAGTAC
ATCTACGTATTAGTCATCGCTATTACCATGGTGATGCGGTTTTGGCAGTACATCAATGGGCGTGGATAGC
GGTTTGACTCACGGGGATTTCCAAGTCTCCACCCCATTGACGTCAATGGGAGTTTGTTTTGGCACCAAAA
TCAACGGGACTTTCCAAAATGTCGTAACAACTCCGCCCCATTGACGCAAATGGGCGGTAGGCGTGTACGG
TGGGAGGTCTATATAAGCAGAGCTCGTTTAGTGAACCGGGGTCTCTCTGGTTAGACCAGATCTGAGCCTG
GGAGCTCTCTGGCTAACTAGGGAACCCACTGCTTAAGCCTCAATAAAGCTTGCCTTGAGTGCTTCAAGTA
GTGTGTGCCCGTCTGTTGTGTGACTCTGGTAACTAGAGATCCCTCAGACCCTTTTAGTCAGTGTGGAAAA
TCTCTAGCAGTGGCGCCCGAACAGGGACTTGAAAGCGAAAGGGAAACCAGAGGAGCTCTCTCGACGCAGG
ACTCGGCTTGCTGAAGCGCGCACGGCAAGAGGCGAGGGGCGGCGACTGGTGAGTACGCCAAAAATTTTGA
CTAGCGGAGGCTAGAAGGAGAGAGATGGGTGCGAGAGCGTCAGTATTAAGCGGGGGAGAATTAGATCGCG
ATGGGAAAAAATTCGGTTAAGGCCAGGGGGAAAGAAAAAATATAAATTAAAACATATAGTATGGGCAAGC
AGGGAGCTAGAACGATTCGCAGTTAATCCTGGCCTGTTAGAAACATCAGAAGGCTGTAGACAAATACTGG
GACAGCTACAACCATCCCTTCAGACAGGATCAGAAGAACTTAGATCATTATATAATACAGTAGCAACCCT
CTATTGTGTGCATCAAAGGATAGAGATAAAAGACACCAAGGAAGCTTTAGACAAGATAGAGGAAGAGCAA
AACAAAAGTAAGACCACCGCACAGCAAGCGGCCGCTGATCTTCAGACCTGGAGGAGGAGATATGAGGGAC
AATTGGAGAAGTGAATTATATAAATATAAAGTAGTAAAAATTGAACCATTAGGAGTAGCACCCACCAAGG
CAAAGAGAAGAGTGGTGCAGAGAGAAAAAAGAGCAGTGGGAATAGGAGCTTTGTTCCTTGGGTTCTTGGG
AGCAGCAGGAAGCACTATGGGCGCAGCGTCAATGACGCTGACGGTACAGGCCAGACAATTATTGTCTGGT
ATAGTGCAGCAGCAGAACAATTTGCTGAGGGCTATTGAGGCGCAACAGCATCTGTTGCAACTCACAGTCT
GGGGCATCAAGCAGCTCCAGGCAAGAATCCTGGCTGTGGAAAGATACCTAAAGGATCAACAGCTCCTGGG
GATTTGGGGTTGCTCTGGAAAACTCATTTGCACCACTGCTGTGCCTTGGAATGCTAGTTGGAGTAATAAA
TCTCTGGAACAGATTTGGAATCACACGACCTGGATGGAGTGGGACAGAGAAATTAACAATTACACAAGCT
TAATACACTCCTTAATTGAAGAATCGCAAAACCAGCAAGAAAAGAATGAACAAGAATTATTGGAATTAGA
TAAATGGGCAAGTTTGTGGAATTGGTTTAACATAACAAATTGGCTGTGGTATATAAAATTATTCATAATG
ATAGTAGGAGGCTTGGTAGGTTTAAGAATAGTTTTTGCTGTACTTTCTATAGTGAATAGAGTTAGGCAGG
GATATTCACCATTATCGTTTCAGACCCACCTCCCAACCCCGAGGGGACCCGACAGGCCCGAAGGAATAGA
AGAAGAAGGTGGAGAGAGAGACAGAGACAGATCCATTCGATTAGTGAACGGATCTCGACGGTATCGGTTA
ACTTTTAAAAGAAAAGGGGGGATTGGGGGGTACAGTGCAGGGGAAAGAATAGTAGACATAATAGCAACAG
ACATACAAACTAAAGAATTACAAAAACAAATTACAAAAATTCAAAATTTTATCGATCACGAGACTAGCCT
CGACGAGAGGGCCTATTTCCCATGATTCCTTCATATTTGCATATACGATACAAGGCTGTTAGAGAGATAA
TTGGAATTAATTTGACTGTAAACACAAAGATATTAGTACAAAATACGTGACGTAGAAAGTAATAATTTCT
TGGGTAGTTTGCAGTTTTAAAATTATGTTTTAAAATGGACTATCATATGCTTACCGTAACTTGAAAGTAT
TTCGATTTCTTGGCTTTATATATCTTGTGGAAAGGACGAAACACCGCGAGCGTACACGTATCCCGTTTCA
GAGCTATGCTGGAAACAGCATAGCAAGTTGAAATAAGGCTAGTCCGTTATCAACTTGAAAAAGTGGCACC
GAGTCGGTGCTTTTTTTGGTCGAGTACCGGGTAGGGGAGGCGCTTTTCCCAAGGCAGTCTGGAGCATGCG
CTTTAGCAGCCCCGCTGGGCACTTGGCGCTACACAAGTGGCCTCTGGCCTCGCACACATTCCACATCCAC
CGGTAGGCGCCAACCGGCTCCGTTCTTTGGTGGCCCCTTCGCGCCACCTTCTACTCCTCCCCTAGTCAGG
AAGTTCCCCCCCGCCCCGCAGCTCGCGTCGTGCAGGACGTGACAAATGGAAGTAGCACGTCTCACTAGTC
TCGTGCAGATGGACAGCACCGCTGAGCAATGGAAGCGGGTAGGCCTTTGGGGCAGCGGCCAATAGCAGCT
TTGCTCCTTCGCTTTCTGGGCTCAGAGGCTGGGAAGGGGTGGGTCCGGGGGCGGGCTCAGGGGCGGGCTC
AGGGGCGGGGCGGGCGCCCGAAGGTCCTCCGGAGGCCCGGCATTCTGCACGCTTCAAAAGCGCACGTCTG
CCGCGCTGTTCTCCTCTTCCTCATCTCCGGGCCTTTCGACCTCTAGCGGGATCCACCGGTCGCCACCATG
GTGAGCAAGGGCGAGGAGCTGTTCACCGGGGTGGTGCCCATCCTGGTCGAGCTGGACGGCGACGTAAACG
GCCACAAGTTCAGCGTGTCCGGCGAGGGCGAGGGCGATGCCACCTACGGCAAGCTGACCCTGAAGTTCAT
CTGCACCACCGGCAAGCTGCCCGTGCCCTGGCCCACCCTCGTGACCACCCTGACCTACGGCGTGCAGTGC
TTCAGCCGCTACCCCGACCACATGAAGCAGCACGACTTCTTCAAGTCCGCCATGCCCGAAGGCTACGTCC
AGGAGCGCACCATCTTCTTCAAGGACGACGGCAACTACAAGACCCGCGCCGAGGTGAAGTTCGAGGGCGA
CACCCTGGTGAACCGCATCGAGCTGAAGGGCATCGACTTCAAGGAGGACGGCAACATCCTGGGGCACAAG
CTGGAGTACAACTACAACAGCCACAACGTCTATATCATGGCCGACAAGCAGAAGAACGGCATCAAGGTGA
ACTTCAAGATCCGCCACAACATCGAGGACGGCAGCGTGCAGCTCGCCGACCACTACCAGCAGAACACCCC
CATCGGCGACGGCCCCGTGCTGCTGCCCGACAACCACTACCTGAGCACCCAGTCCGCCCTGAGCAAAGAC
CCCAACGAGAAGCGCGATCACATGGTCCTGCTGGAGTTCGTGACCGCCGCCGGGATCACTCTCGGCATGG
ACGAGCTGTACAAGTAAAGCGGCCTCGAGGGAATTCCGATAATCAACCTCTGGATTACAAAATTTGTGAA
AGATTGACTGGTATTCTTAACTATGTTGCTCCTTTTACGCTATGTGGATACGCTGCTTTAATGCCTTTGT
ATCATGCTATTGCTTCCCGTATGGCTTTCATTTTCTCCTCCTTGTATAAATCCTGGTTGCTGTCTCTTTA
TGAGGAGTTGTGGCCCGTTGTCAGGCAACGTGGCGTGGTGTGCACTGTGTTTGCTGACGCAACCCCCACT
GGTTGGGGCATTGCCACCACCTGTCAGCTCCTTTCCGGGACTTTCGCTTTCCCCCTCCCTATTGCCACGG
CGGAACTCATCGCCGCCTGCCTTGCCCGCTGCTGGACAGGGGCTCGGCTGTTGGGCACTGACAATTCCGT
GGTGTTGTCGGGGAAGCTGACGTCCTTTCCATGGCTGCTCGCCTGTGTTGCCACCTGGATTCTGCGCGGG
ACGTCCTTCTGCTACGTCCCTTCGGCCCTCAATCCAGCGGACCTTCCTTCCCGCGGCCTGCTGCCGGCTC
TGCGGCCTCTTCCGCGTCTTCGCCTTCGCCCTCAGACGAGTCGGATCTCCCTTTGGGCCGCCTCCCCGCA
TCGGGAATTCGAGCTCGGTACCTTTAAGACCAATGACTTACAAGGCAGCTGTAGATCTTAGCCACTTTTT
AAAAGAAAAGGGGGGACTGGAAGGGCTAATTCACTCCCAACGAAGACAAGAGGGCCTATTTCCCATGATT
CCTTCATATTTGCATATACGATACAAGGCTGTTAGAGAGATAATTGGAATTAATTTGACTGTAAACACAA
AGATATTAGTACAAAATACGTGACGTAGAAAGTAATAATTTCTTGGGTAGTTTGCAGTTTTAAAATTATG
TTTTAAAATGGACTATCATATGCTTACCGTAACTTGAAAGTATTTCGATTTCTTGGCTTTATATATCTTG
TGGAAAGGACGAAACACCGGGGCAGCCATACCGCGTAAGTTTCAGAGCTATGCTGGAAACAGCATAGCAA
GTTGAAATAAGGCTAGTCCGTTATCAACTTGAAAAAGTGGCACCGAGTCGGTGCTTTTTTGATCTGCTTT
TTGCTTGTACTGGGTCTCTCTGGTTAGACCAGATCTGAGCCTGGGAGCTCTCTGGCTAACTAGGGAACCC
ACTGCTTAAGCCTCAATAAAGCTTGCCTTGAGTGCTTCAAGTAGTGTGTGCCCGTCTGTTGTGTGACTCT
GGTAACTAGAGATCCCTCAGACCCTTTTAGTCAGTGTGGAAAATCTCTAGCAGCATCTAGCTAGAATTAA
TTCCGTGTATTCTATAGTGTCACCTAAATCGTATGTGTATGATACATAAGGTTATGTATTAATTGTAGCC
GCGTTCTAACGACAATATGTACAAGCCTAATTGTGTAGCATCTGGCTTACTGAAGCAGACCCTATCATCT
CTCTCGTAAACTGCCGTCAGAGTCGGTTTGGTTGGACGAACCTTCTGAGTTTCTGGTAACGCCGTCCCGC
ACCCGGAAATGGTCAGCGAACCAATCAGCAGGGTCATCGCTAGCCTAGGGACGTACCCAATTCGCCCTAT
AGTGAGTCGTATTACGCGCGCTCACTGGCCGTCGTTTTACAACGTCGTGACTGGGAAAACCCTGGCGTTA
CCCAACTTAATCGCCTTGCAGCACATCCCCCTTTCGCCAGCTGGCGTAATAGCGAAGAGGCCCGCACCGA
TCGCCCTTCCCAACAGTTGCGCAGCCTGAATGGCGAATGGG
[124 nt withheld, positions 5712-5835]
C
[91 nt withheld, positions 5837-5927]
A
[49 nt withheld, positions 5929-5977]
CCTTTGACGTTGGAGTCCACGTTCTTT
[37 nt withheld, positions 6005-6041]
ACCCTATCTCGGTCTATTCTTTTGATTTATAAGGGATTTTGCCGATTTCGGCCTATTGGTTAAAAAATGA
GCTGATTTAACAAAAATTTAACGCGAATTTTAACAAAATATTAACGCTTACAATTTAGGTGGCACTTTTC
GGGGAAATGTGCGCGGAACCCCTATTTGTTTATTTTTCTAAATACATTCAAATATGTATCCGCTCATGAG
ACAATAACCCTGATAAATGCTTCAATAATATTGAAAAAGGAAGAGTATGAGTATTCAACATTTCCGTGTC
GCCCTTATTCCCTTTTTTGCGGCATTTTGCCTTCCTGTTTTTGCTCACCCAGAAACGCTGGTGAAAGTAA
AAGATGCTGAAGATCAGTTGGGTGCACGAGTGGGTTACATCGAACTGGATCTCAACAGCGGTAAGATCCT
TGAGAGTTTTCGCCCCGAAGAACGTTTTCCAATGATGAGCACTTTTAAAGTTCTGCTATGTGGCGCGGTA
TTATCCCGTATTGACGCCGGGCAAGAGCAACTCGGTCGCCGCATACACTATTCTCAGAATGACTTGGTTG
AGTACTCACCAGTCACAGAAAAGCATCTTACGGATGGCATGACAGTAAGAGAATTATGCAGTGCTGCCAT
AACCATGAGTGATAACACTGCGGCCAACTTACTTCTGACAACGATCGGAGGACCGAAGGAGCTAACCGCT
TTTTTGCACAACATGGGGGATCATGTAACTCGCCTTGATCGTTGGGAACCGGAGCTGAATGAAGCCATAC
CAAACGACGAGCGTGACACCACGATGCCTGTAGCAATGGCAACAACGTTGCGCAAACTATTAACTGGCGA
ACTACTTACTCTAGCTTCCCGGCAACAATTAATAGACTGGATGGAGGCGGATAAAGTTGCAGGACCACTT
CTGCGCTCGGCCCTTCCGGCTGGCTGGTTTATTGCTGATAAATCTGGAGCCGGTGAGCGTGGGTCTCGCG
GTATCATTGCAGCACTGGGGCCAGATGGTAAGCCCTCCCGTATCGTAGTTATCTACACGACGGGGAGTCA
GGCAACTATGGATGAACGAAATAGACAGATCGCTGAGATAGGTGCCTCACTGATTAAGCATTGGTAACTG
TCAGACCAAGTTTACTCATATATACTTTAGATTGATTTAAAACTTCATTTTTAATTTAAAAGGATCTAGG
TGAAGATCCTTTTTGATAATCTCATGACCAAAATCCCTTAACGTGAGTTTTCGTTCCACTGAGCGTCAGA
CCCCGTAGAAAAGATCAAAGGATCTTCTTGAGATCCTTTTTTTCTGCGCGTAATCTGCTGCTTGCAAACA
AAAAAACCACCGCTACCAGCGGTGGTTTGTTTGCCGGATCAAGAGCTACCAACTCTTTTTCCGAAGGTAA
CTGGCTTCAGCAGAGCGCAGATACCAAATACTGTTCTTCTAGTGTAGCCGTAGTTAGGCCACCACTTCAA
GAACTCTGTAGCACCGCCTACATACCTCGCTCTGCTAATCCTGTTACCAGTGGCTGCTGCCAGTGGCGAT
AAGTCGTGTCTTACCGGGTTGGACTCAAGACGATAGTTACCGGATAAGGCGCAGCGGTCGGGCTGAACGG
GGGGTTCGTGCACACAGCCCAGCTTGGAGCGAACGACCTACACCGAACTGAGATACCTACAGCGTGAGCT
ATGAGAAAGCGCCACGCTTCCCGAAGGGAGAAAGGCGGACAGGTATCCGGTAAGCGGCAGGGTCGGAACA
GGAGAGCGCACGAGGGAGCTTCCAGGGGGAAACGCCTGGTATCTTTATAGTCCTGTCGGGTTTCGCCACC
TCTGACTTGAGCGTCGATTTTTGTGATGCTCGTCAGGGGGGCGGAGCCTATGGAAAAACGCCAGCAACGC
GGCCTTTTTACGGTTCCTGGCCTTTTGCTGGCCTTTTGCTCACATGTTCTTTCCTGCGTTATCCCCTGAT
TCTGTGGATAACCGTATTACCGCCTTTGAGTGAGCTGATACCGCTCGCCGCAGCCGAACGACCGAGCGCA
GCGAGTCAGTGAGCGAGGAAGCGGAAGAGCGCCCAATACGCAAACCGCCTCTCCCCGCGCGTTGGCCGAT
TCATTAATGCAGCTGGCACGACAGGTTTCCCGACTGGAAAGCGGGCAGTGAGCGCAACGCAATTAATGTG
AGTTAGCTCACTCATTAGGCACCCCAGGCTTTACACTTTATGCTTCCGGCTCGTATGTTGTGTGGAATTG
TGAGCGGATAACAATTTCACACAGGAAACAGCTATGACCATGATTACGCCAAGCGCGCAATTAACCCTCA
CTAAAGGGAACAAAAGCTGGAGCTGCAAGCTTGGCCATTGCATACGTTGTATCCATATCATAATATGTAC
ATTTATATTGGCTCATGTCCAACATTACCGCCATGTT
Features (pLannotate 1.2.2; 29 found; start..end, strand, type, name):
      1..380     +  enhancer       CMV enhancer: human cytomegalovirus immediate early enhancer
    381..584     +  promoter       CMV promoter: human cytomegalovirus (CMV) immediate early promoter
    599..779     +  LTR            5' LTR (truncated): truncated 5' long terminal repeat (LTR) from HIV-1
    826..951     +  misc_feature   HIV-1 Ψ: packaging signal of human immunodeficiency virus type 1
    935..1298    +  CDS            HIV-1 gag (fragment): gag protein from human immunodeficiency virus 1; gag
   1444..1677    +  misc_feature   RRE: The Rev response element (RRE) of HIV-1 allows for Rev-dependent mRNA export from the nucleus to the cytoplasm.
   2054..2154    +  CDS            Rev (fragment): human immunodeficiency virus 1 (HIV-1) Rev protein; rev; enhances nuclear export of unspliced and incompletely spliced viral mRNAs
   2173..2290    +  misc_feature   cPPT/CTS: central polypurine tract and central termination sequence of HIV-1
   2317..2557    +  promoter       U6 promoter: RNA polymerase III promoter for human U6 snRNA
   2603..2670    +  misc_RNA       tracrRNA (fragment): trans-activating CRISPR RNA for the Streptococcus pyogenes CRISPR/Cas9 system
   2689..3188    +  promoter       PGK promoter: mouse phosphoglycerate kinase 1 promoter
   3218..3937    +  CDS            EGFP: the original enhanced GFP (Yang et al., 1996) mammalian codon-optimized
   3961..4549    +  misc_feature   WPRE: woodchuck hepatitis virus posttranscriptional regulatory element
   4568..4672    +  CDS            nef (fragment): NEF_HV1LA - Experimental evidence at protein level: Swiss-Prot protein existence level 1. Extracellular Nef protein targets CD4(+) T-lymphocytes for apoptosis by interacting with CXCR4 surface receptors. From Human immunodeficiency virus type 1 group M subtype B (isolate Lai) (HIV-1).
   4670..4910    +  promoter       U6 promoter: RNA polymerase III promoter for human U6 snRNA
   4957..5024    +  misc_RNA       tracrRNA (fragment): trans-activating CRISPR RNA for the Streptococcus pyogenes CRISPR/Cas9 system
   5052..5232    +  LTR            5' LTR (truncated): truncated 5' long terminal repeat (LTR) from HIV-1
   5261..5279    -  promoter       SP6 promoter: promoter for bacteriophage SP6 RNA polymerase
   5526..5544    -  promoter       T7 promoter: promoter for bacteriophage T7 RNA polymerase
   5552..5707    +  CDS            lacZα (fragment): LacZα fragment of β-galactosidase; lacZ fragment
   5712..6140    +  rep_origin     f1 ori (sequence partly withheld): f1 bacteriophage origin of replication; arrow indicates direction of (+) strand synthesis
   6193..6297    +  promoter       AmpR promoter: bla
   6298..7158    +  CDS            AmpR: β-lactamase; bla; confers resistance to ampicillin, carbenicillin, and related antibiotics
   7329..7917    +  rep_origin     ori: high-copy-number ColE1/pMB1/pBR322/pUC origin of replication
   8100..8192    +  CDS            lacI (fragment): lac repressor; lacI; The lac repressor binds to the lac operator to inhibit transcription in E. coli. This inhibition can be relieved by adding lactose or isopropyl-β-D-thiogalactopyranoside (IPTG).
   8205..8226    +  protein_bind   CAP binding site: CAP binding activates transcription in the presence of cAMP. E. coli catabolite activator protein
   8241..8271    +  promoter       lac promoter: promoter for the E. coli lac operon
   8279..8295    +  protein_bind   lac operator: The lac repressor binds to the lac operator to inhibit transcription in E. coli. This inhibition can be relieved by adding lactose or isopropyl-β-D-thiogalactopyranoside (IPTG). lac repressor encoded by lacI
   8340..8358    +  promoter       T3 promoter: promoter for bacteriophage T3 RNA polymerase
