[The description below was written by a language model from this plasmid's Addgene catalogue record and pLannotate feature annotations shown in this document.]
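Description:
pLV-U6-UL29-egfp-U3-UL8 is a lentiviral transfer plasmid built on the pCCL-PGK-egfp backbone and designed to deliver two Streptococcus pyogenes Cas9 guide RNAs against herpes simplex virus type 1 together with an EGFP marker. The viral genome is transcribed from a CMV enhancer/promoter fused to a truncated HIV-1 5' LTR, a chimeric arrangement that typically makes production of genomic RNA Tat-independent. It also carries the Ψ packaging signal with a short gag fragment, the Rev response element for Rev-dependent nuclear export, and the cPPT/CTS. In bacteria the plasmid replicates from a high-copy ColE1/pUC-type origin and is selected with ampicillin through the bla gene. An f1 origin, lac regulatory remnants and SP6, T7 and T3 phage promoters are carried over from the cloning backbone.

The payload has three units. A human U6 (RNA polymerase III) promoter followed by a guide RNA scaffold sits just downstream of the cPPT and, going by the plasmid name, expresses the UL29 guide. A mouse PGK promoter then drives EGFP, followed by a WPRE to enhance transcript expression, so transduced cells can be identified by fluorescence. A second U6–scaffold cassette lies immediately upstream of the truncated 3' LTR, after a nef fragment. The name indicates that this is an insertion in the U3 region carrying the UL8 guide, and sequences placed there are normally duplicated into both LTRs during reverse transcription. No Cas9 coding sequence is annotated, so the nuclease must be supplied separately. The stated purpose is simultaneous targeting of the HSV-1 genes UL8 and UL29, and the associated publication concerns CRISPR-Cas9 treatment of herpetic stromal keratitis in mice.
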