Addgene plasmid #166694: pLV-U6-UL29-egfp-U3-UL8
Purpose: To express gRNA expression cassette simultaneously targeting two genes: UL8 and UL29 (EGFP version).
Depositing lab: Yujia Cai. Depositing organization: Shanghai Jiao Tong University. Publication: Targeting herpes simplex virus with CRISPR-Cas9 cures herpetic stromal keratitis in mice. Yin D, Ling S, Wang D, Dai Y, Jiang H, Zhou X, Paludan SR, Hong J, Cai Y. Nat Biotechnol. 2021 Jan 11. pii: 10.1038/s41587-020-00781-8. doi: 10.1038/s41587-020-00781-8. PubMed 33432198.
Backbone
  Vector backbone: pCCL-PGK-egfp
  Vector type: Lentiviral
Growth in bacteria
  Bacterial resistance: Ampicillin, 100 μg/mL
  Growth temperature: 37°C
  Growth strain: NEB Stable
  Copy number: High Copy
Gene/Insert
  Gene/Insert name: UL8 and UL29 gRNA, EGFP
  gRNA/shRNA sequence: UL29 gRNA gcgagcgtacacgtatccc; UL8 gRNA ggggcagccataccgcgtaa
  Species: HSV-1
  Entrez Gene: UL8 (a.k.a. HHV1gp00p67); UL29 (a.k.a. HHV1gp00p46)
  Cloning method: Restriction Enzyme; 5′ cloning site unknown (unknown if destroyed); 3′ cloning site unknown (unknown if destroyed)
  Sequencing primers: 5′ n/a
Terms and licenses: Academic/Nonprofit Terms; Industry Terms: Not Available to Industry
How to cite: pLV-U6-UL29-egfp-U3-UL8 was a gift from Yujia Cai (Addgene plasmid # 166694 ; http://n2t.net/addgene:166694 ; RRID:Addgene_166694)
